Addgene plasmid #39042: GAK
Purpose: Bacterial expression for structure determination; may not be full ORF
Depositing lab: Nicola Burgess-Brown. Depositing organization: University of Oxford.
Backbone
  Vector backbone: pNIC28-Bsa4
  Backbone manufacturer: SGC
  Vector type: Bacterial Expression
Growth in bacteria
  Bacterial resistance: Kanamycin, 50 μg/mL
  Growth temperature: 37°C
  Growth strain: Mach1
  Copy number: Low Copy
Gene/Insert
  Gene/Insert name: GAK (alt names: cyclin G associated kinase; PDB:3LL6)
  Species: H. sapiens (human)
  Insert size (bp): 1105
  Entrez Gene: GAK (a.k.a. DNAJ26, DNAJC26)
  Tag / fusion protein: His Tev (N terminal on insert)
  Cloning method: Ligation Independent Cloning
  Sequencing primers: 5′ T7; 3′ T7-term
Terms and licenses: Academic/Nonprofit Terms; Industry Terms: Not Available to Industry
How to cite: GAK was a gift from Nicola Burgess-Brown (Addgene plasmid # 39042 ; http://n2t.net/addgene:39042 ; RRID:Addgene_39042)
