[The description below was written by a language model from this plasmid's Addgene catalogue record and pLannotate feature annotations shown in this document.]
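Description:
GAK is a bacterial expression plasmid built on the pNIC28-Bsa4 backbone, a pET-style T7 vector used for ligation-independent cloning, and carries a fragment of human cyclin G associated kinase (GAK, also known as DNAJC26) intended for protein production for structure determination. The catalogue lists an insert of about 1.1 kb and warns that it may not be the full open reading frame. The feature table agrees, annotating only a partial GAK coding sequence of roughly 1 kb. The alternate names link the construct to a deposited crystal structure.

Expression is driven by a T7 promoter followed by a lac operator and the T7 gene 10 ribosome binding site, with a T7 terminator downstream. The plasmid also encodes lacI, so transcription stays repressed until IPTG induction in a host that supplies T7 RNA polymerase. According to the catalogue, the protein carries an N-terminal His tag followed by a TEV protease site, which allows metal-affinity purification and later tag removal. These elements are not annotated, but the gap between the ribosome binding site and the start of the GAK fragment could accommodate them. A short His-tag fragment and a T7 gene 10B-derived fragment are annotated downstream of the insert. The record does not say whether these are translated, and they may simply be vector remnants.

The plasmid is selected with kanamycin through an aminoglycoside phosphotransferase gene. It replicates from a ColE1/pBR322-type origin with the rop gene and bom region, consistent with the low copy number listed. An f1 origin is also present, and the tetracycline resistance fragments appear to be non-functional backbone remnants.
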