Features (pLannotate 1.2.2; 19 found; start..end, strand, type, name):
      1..19      +  promoter       T7 promoter: promoter for bacteriophage T7 RNA polymerase
     20..44      +  protein_bind   lac operator: The lac repressor binds to the lac operator to inhibit transcription in E. coli. This inhibition can be relieved by adding lactose or isopropyl-β-D-thiogalactopyranoside (IPTG). lac repressor encoded by lacI
     59..81      +  RBS            RBS: efficient ribosome binding site from bacteriophage T7 gene 10 (Olins and Rangwala, 1989)
    155..1165    +  CDS            GAK (fragment): GAK_HUMAN - Experimental evidence at protein level: Swiss-Prot protein existence level 1. Associates with cyclin G and CDK5. Seems to act as an auxilin homolog that is involved in the uncoating of clathrin-coated vesicles by Hsc70 in non-neuronal cells. Expression oscillates slightly during the cell cycle, peaking at G1. From Homo sapiens (Human).
   1231..1248    +  CDS            9xHis (fragment): 9xHis affinity tag
   1258..1307    +  CDS            SET1 (fragment): solubility-enhancement tag derived from T7 phage gene 10B
   1315..1362    +  terminator     T7 terminator: transcription terminator for bacteriophage T7 RNA polymerase
   1399..1827    +  rep_origin     f1 ori (sequence partly withheld): f1 bacteriophage origin of replication; arrow indicates direction of (+) strand synthesis
   1880..1937    +  promoter       AmpR promoter (fragment): bla
   1946..2761    -  CDS            KanR: aminoglycoside phosphotransferase; aph(3')-Ia; confers resistance to kanamycin in bacteria or G418 (Geneticin®) in eukaryotes
   2883..3471    +  rep_origin     ori: high-copy-number ColE1/pMB1/pBR322/pUC origin of replication
   3657..3796    -  misc_feature   bom: basis of mobility region from pBR322
   3898..4089    -  CDS            rop: Rop protein, which maintains plasmids at low copy number; rop
   4106..4486    +  CDS            YPB1_ECOLX: Protein predicted: Swiss-Prot protein existence level 4. From Escherichia coli.
   4558..4849    -  CDS            TcR (fragment): tetracycline efflux protein; tet; confers resistance to tetracycline
   4864..4885    -  protein_bind   CAP binding site: CAP binding activates transcription in the presence of cAMP. E. coli catabolite activator protein
   4898..5980    -  CDS            lacI: lac repressor; lacI; The lac repressor binds to the lac operator to inhibit transcription in E. coli. This inhibition can be relieved by adding lactose or isopropyl-β-D-thiogalactopyranoside (IPTG).
   5981..6058    -  promoter       lacI promoter: lacI
   6066..6345    -  CDS            TcR (fragment): tetracycline efflux protein; tet; confers resistance to tetracycline
>Addgene plasmid #39042 | GAK | addgene full sequence | sequence record 498795 | Addgene NGS Result
TAATACGACTCACTATAGGGGAATTGTGAGCGGATAACAATTCCCCTCTAGAAATAATTTTGTTTAACTT
TAAGAAGGAGATATACATATGCACCATCATCATCATCATTCTTCTGGTGTAGATCTGGGTACCGAGAACC
TGTACTTCCAATCCATGGCGGGTCCAGGCTCCCTGGGCGGTGCTTCCGGCCGCGACCAGAGTGACTTCGT
GGGGCAGACGGTGGAACTGGGCGAGCTGCGGCTGCGGGTGCGGCGGGTCCTGGCCGAAGGAGGGTTTGCA
TTTGTGTATGAAGCTCAAGATGTGGGGAGTGGCAGAGAGTATGCATTAAAGAGGCTATTATCCAATGAAG
AGGAAAAGAACAGAGCCATCATTCAAGAAGTTTGCTTCATGAAAAAGCTTTCCGGCCACCCGAACATTGT
CCAGTTTTGTTCTGCAGCGTCTATAGGAAAAGAGGAGTCAGACACGGGGCAGGCTGAGTTCCTCTTGCTC
ACAGAGCTCTGTAAAGGGCAGCTGGTGGAATTTTTGAAGAAAATGGAATCTCGAGGCCCCCTTTCGTGCG
ACACGGTTCTGAAGATCTTCTACCAGACGTGCCGCGCCGTGCAGCACATGCACCGGCAGAAGCCGCCCAT
CATCCACAGGGACCTCAAGGTTGAGAACTTGTTGCTTAGTAACCAAGGGACCATTAAGCTGTGTGACTTT
GGCAGTGCCACGACCATCTCGCACTACCCTGACTACAGCTGGAGCGCCCAGAGGCGAGCCCTGGTGGAGG
AAGAGATCACGAGGAATACAACACCAATGTATAGAACACCAGAAATCATAGACTTGTATTCCAACTTCCC
GATCGGCGAGAAGCAGGATATCTGGGCCCTGGGCTGCATCTTGTACCTGCTGTGCTTCCGGCAGCACCCT
TTTGAGGATGGAGCGAAACTTCGAATAGTCAATGGGAAGTACTCGATCCCCCCGCACGACACGCAGTACA
CGGTCTTCCACAGCCTCATCCGCGCCATGCTGCAGGTGAACCCGGAGGAGCGGCTGTCCATCGCCGAGGT
GGTGCACCAGCTGCAGGAGATCGCGGCCGCCCGCAACGTGAACCCCAAGTCTCCCATCACAGAGCTCCTG
GAGCAGAATGGAGGCTACGGGAGCGCCACACTGTCCCGAGGGCCATGACAGTAAAGGTGGATACGGATCC
GAATTCGAGCTCCGTCGACAAGCTTGCGGCCGCACTCGAGCACCACCACCACCACCACTGAGATCCGGCT
GCTAACAAAGCCCGAAAGGAAGCTGAGTTGGCTGCTGCCACCGCTGAGCAATAACTAGCATAACCCCTTG
GGGCCTCTAAACGGGTCTTGAGGGGTTTTTTGCTGAAAGGAGGAACTATATCCGGATTGGCGAATGGG
[124 nt withheld, positions 1399-1522]
C
[91 nt withheld, positions 1524-1614]
A
[49 nt withheld, positions 1616-1664]
CCTTTGACGTTGGAGTCCACGTTCTTT
[37 nt withheld, positions 1692-1728]
ACCCTATCTCGGTCTATTCTTTTGATTTATAAGGGATTTTGCCGATTTCGGCCTATTGGTTAAAAAATGA
GCTGATTTAACAAAAATTTAACGCGAATTTTAACAAAATATTAACGCTTACAATTTAGGTGGCACTTTTC
GGGGAAATGTGCGCGGAACCCCTATTTGTTTATTTTTCTAAATACATTCAAATATGTATCCGCTCATGAA
TTAATTCTTAGAAAAACTCATCGAGCATCAAATGAAACTGCAATTTATTCATATCAGGATTATCAATACC
ATATTTTTGAAAAAGCCGTTTCTGTAATGAAGGAGAAAACTCACCGAGGCAGTTCCATAGGATGGCAAGA
TCCTGGTATCGGTCTGCGATTCCGACTCGTCCAACATCAATACAACCTATTAATTTCCCCTCGTCAAAAA
TAAGGTTATCAAGTGAGAAATCACCATGAGTGACGACTGAATCCGGTGAGAATGGCAAAAGTTTATGCAT
TTCTTTCCAGACTTGTTCAACAGGCCAGCCATTACGCTCGTCATCAAAATCACTCGCATCAACCAAACCG
TTATTCATTCGTGATTGCGCCTGAGCGAGACGAAATACGCGATCGCTGTTAAAAGGACAATTACAAACAG
GAATCGAATGCAACCGGCGCAGGAACACTGCCAGCGCATCAACAATATTTTCACCTGAATCAGGATATTC
TTCTAATACCTGGAATGCTGTTTTCCCGGGGATCGCAGTGGTGAGTAACCATGCATCATCAGGAGTACGG
ATAAAATGCTTGATGGTCGGAAGAGGCATAAATTCCGTCAGCCAGTTTAGTCTGACCATCTCATCTGTAA
CATCATTGGCAACGCTACCTTTGCCATGTTTCAGAAACAACTCTGGCGCATCGGGCTTCCCATACAATCG
ATAGATTGTCGCACCTGATTGCCCGACATTATCGCGAGCCCATTTATACCCATATAAATCAGCATCCATG
TTGGAATTTAATCGCGGCCTAGAGCAAGACGTTTCCCGTTGAATATGGCTCATAACACCCCTTGTATTAC
TGTTTATGTAAGCAGACAGTTTTATTGTTCATGACCAAAATCCCTTAACGTGAGTTTTCGTTCCACTGAG
CGTCAGACCCCGTAGAAAAGATCAAAGGATCTTCTTGAGATCCTTTTTTTCTGCGCGTAATCTGCTGCTT
GCAAACAAAAAAACCACCGCTACCAGCGGTGGTTTGTTTGCCGGATCAAGAGCTACCAACTCTTTTTCCG
AAGGTAACTGGCTTCAGCAGAGCGCAGATACCAAATACTGTCCTTCTAGTGTAGCCGTAGTTAGGCCACC
ACTTCAAGAACTCTGTAGCACCGCCTACATACCTCGCTCTGCTAATCCTGTTACCAGTGGCTGCTGCCAG
TGGCGATAAGTCGTGTCTTACCGGGTTGGACTCAAGACGATAGTTACCGGATAAGGCGCAGCGGTCGGGC
TGAACGGGGGGTTCGTGCACACAGCCCAGCTTGGAGCGAACGACCTACACCGAACTGAGATACCTACAGC
GTGAGCTATGAGAAAGCGCCACGCTTCCCGAAGGGAGAAAGGCGGACAGGTATCCGGTAAGCGGCAGGGT
CGGAACAGGAGAGCGCACGAGGGAGCTTCCAGGGGGAAACGCCTGGTATCTTTATAGTCCTGTCGGGTTT
CGCCACCTCTGACTTGAGCGTCGATTTTTGTGATGCTCGTCAGGGGGGCGGAGCCTATGGAAAAACGCCA
GCAACGCGGCCTTTTTACGGTTCCTGGCCTTTTGCTGGCCTTTTGCTCACATGTTCTTTCCTGCGTTATC
CCCTGATTCTGTGGATAACCGTATTACCGCCTTTGAGTGAGCTGATACCGCTCGCCGCAGCCGAACGACC
GAGCGCAGCGAGTCAGTGAGCGAGGAAGCGGAAGAGCGCCTGATGCGGTATTTTCTCCTTACGCATCTGT
GCGGTATTTCACACCGCAATGGTGCACTCTCAGTACAATCTGCTCTGATGCCGCATAGTTAAGCCAGTAT
ACACTCCGCTATCGCTACGTGACTGGGTCATGGCTGCGCCCCGACACCCGCCAACACCCGCTGACGCGCC
CTGACGGGCTTGTCTGCTCCCGGCATCCGCTTACAGACAAGCTGTGACCGTCTCCGGGAGCTGCATGTGT
CAGAGGTTTTCACCGTCATCACCGAAACGCGCGAGGCAGCTGCGGTAAAGCTCATCAGCGTGGTCGTGAA
GCGATTCACAGATGTCTGCCTGTTCATCCGCGTCCAGCTCGTTGAGTTTCTCCAGAAGCGTTAATGTCTG
GCTTCTGATAAAGCGGGCCATGTTAAGGGCGGTTTTTTCCTGTTTGGTCACTGATGCCTCCGTGTAAGGG
GGATTTCTGTTCATGGGGGTAATGATACCGATGAAACGAGAGAGGATGCTCACGATACGGGTTACTGATG
ATGAACATGCCCGGTTACTGGAACGTTGTGAGGGTAAACAACTGGCGGTATGGATGCGGCGGGACCAGAG
AAAAATCACTCAGGGTCAATGCCAGCGCTTCGTTAATACAGATGTAGGTGTTCCACAGGGTAGCCAGCAG
CATCCTGCGATGCAGATCCGGAACATAATGGTGCAGGGCGCTGACTTCCGCGTTTCCAGACTTTACGAAA
CACGGAAACCGAAGACCATTCATGTTGTTGCTCAGGTCGCAGACGTTTTGCAGCAGCAGTCGCTTCACGT
TCGCTCGCGTATCGGTGATTCATTCTGCTAACCAGTAAGGCAACCCCGCCAGCCTAGCCGGGTCCTCAAC
GACAGGAGCACGATCATGCGCACCCGTGGGGCCGCCATGCCGGCGATAATGGCCTGCTTCTCGCCGAAAC
GTTTGGTGGCGGGACCAGTGACGAAGGCTTGAGCGAGGGCGTGCAAGATTCCGAATACCGCAAGCGACAG
GCCGATCATCGTCGCGCTCCAGCGAAAGCGGTCCTCGCCGAAAATGACCCAGAGCGCTGCCGGCACCTGT
CCTACGAGTTGCATGATAAAGAAGACAGTCATAAGTGCGGCGACGATAGTCATGCCCCGCGCCCACCGGA
AGGAGCTGACTGGGTTGAAGGCTCTCAAGGGCATCGGTCGAGATCCCGGTGCCTAATGAGTGAGCTAACT
TACATTAATTGCGTTGCGCTCACTGCCCGCTTTCCAGTCGGGAAACCTGTCGTGCCAGCTGCATTAATGA
ATCGGCCAACGCGCGGGGAGAGGCGGTTTGCGTATTGGGCGCCAGGGTGGTTTTTCTTTTCACCAGTGAG
ACGGGCAACAGCTGATTGCCCTTCACCGCCTGGCCCTGAGAGAGTTGCAGCAAGCGGTCCACGCTGGTTT
GCCCCAGCAGGCGAAAATCCTGTTTGATGGTGGTTAACGGCGGGATATAACATGAGCTGTCTTCGGTATC
GTCGTATCCCACTACCGAGATATCCGCACCAACGCGCAGCCCGGACTCGGTAATGGCGCGCATTGCGCCC
AGCGCCATCTGATCGTTGGCAACCAGCATCGCAGTGGGAACGATGCCCTCATTCAGCATTTGCATGGTTT
GTTGAAAACCGGACATGGCACTCCAGTCGCCTTCCCGTTCCGCTATCGGCTGAATTTGATTGCGAGTGAG
ATATTTATGCCAGCCAGCCAGACGCAGACGCGCCGAGACAGAACTTAATGGGCCCGCTAACAGCGCGATT
TGCTGGTGACCCAATGCGACCAGATGCTCCACGCCCAGTCGCGTACCGTCTTCATGGGAGAAAATAATAC
TGTTGATGGGTGTCTGGTCAGAGACATCAAGAAATAACGCCGGAACATTAGTGCAGGCAGCTTCCACAGC
AATGGCATCCTGGTCATCCAGCGGATAGTTAATGATCAGCCCACTGACGCGTTGCGCGAGAAGATTGTGC
ACCGCCGCTTTACAGGCTTCGACGCCGCTTCGTTCTACCATCGACACCACCACGCTGGCACCCAGTTGAT
CGGCGCGAGATTTAATCGCCGCGACAATTTGCGACGGCGCGTGCAGGGCCAGACTGGAGGTGGCAACGCC
AATCAGCAACGACTGTTTGCCCGCCAGTTGTTGTGCCACGCGGTTGGGAATGTAATTCAGCTCCGCCATC
GCCGCTTCCACTTTTTCCCGCGTTTTCGCAGAAACGTGGCTGGCCTGGTTCACCACGCGGGAAACGGTCT
GATAAGAGACACCGGCATACTCTGCGACATCGTATAACGTTACTGGTTTCACATTCACCACCCTGAATTG
ACTCTCTTCCGGGCGCTATCATGCCATACCGCGAAAGGTTTTGCGCCATTCGATGGTGTCCGGGATCTCG
ACGCTCTCCCTTATGCGACTCCTGCATTAGGAAGCAGCCCAGTAGTAGGTTGAGGCCGTTGAGCACCGCC
GCCGCAAGGAATGGTGCATGCAAGGAGATGGCGCCCAACAGTCCCCCGGCCACGGGGCCTGCCACCATAC
CCACGCCGAAACAAGCGCTCATGAGCCCGAAGTGGCGAGCCCGATCTTCCCCATCGGTGATGTCGGCGAT
ATAGGCGCCAGCAACCGCACCTGTGGCGCCGGTGATGCCGGCCACGATGCGTCCGGCGTAGAGGATCGAG
ATCTCGATCCCGCGAAAT
