>Addgene plasmid #39042 | GAK | depositor partial sequence | sequence record 49100 | GAK sequence 1105 bps
ATGCACCATCATCATCATCATTCTTCTGGTGTAGATCTGGGTACCGAGAACCTGTACTTCCAATCCATGG
CGGGTCCAGGCTCCCTGGGCGGTGCTTCCGGCCGCGACCAGAGTGACTTCGTGGGGCAGACGGTGGAACT
GGGCGAGCTGCGGCTGCGGGTGCGGCGGGTCCTGGCCGAAGGAGGGTTTGCATTTGTGTATGAAGCTCAA
GATGTGGGGAGTGGCAGAGAGTATGCATTAAAGAGGCTATTATCCAATGAAGAGGAAAAGAACAGAGCCA
TCATTCAAGAAGTTTGCTTCATGAAAAAGCTTTCCGGCCACCCGAACATTGTCCAGTTTTGTTCTGCAGC
GTCTATAGGAAAAGAGGAGTCAGACACGGGGCAGGCTGAGTTCCTCTTGCTCACAGAGCTCTGTAAAGGG
CAGCTGGTGGAATTTTTGAAGAAAATGGAATCTCGAGGCCCCCTTTCGTGCGACACGGTTCTGAAGATCT
TCTACCAGACGTGCCGCGCCGTGCAGCACATGCACCGGCAGAAGCCGCCCATCATCCACAGGGACCTCAA
GGTTGAGAACTTGTTGCTTAGTAACCAAGGGACCATTAAGCTGTGTGACTTTGGCAGTGCCACGACCATC
TCGCACTACCCTGACTACAGCTGGAGCGCCCAGAGGCGAGCCCTGGTGGAGGAAGAGATCACGAGGAATA
CAACACCAATGTATAGAACACCAGAAATCATAGACTTGTATTCCAACTTCCCGATCGGCGAGAAGCAGGA
TATCTGGGCCCTGGGCTGCATCTTGTACCTGCTGTGCTTCCGGCAGCACCCTTTTGAGGATGGAGCGAAA
CTTCGAATAGTCAATGGGAAGTACTCGATCCCCCCGCACGACACGCAGTACACGGTCTTCCACAGCCTCA
TCCGCGCCATGCTGCAGGTGAACCCGGAGGAGCGGCTGTCCATCGCCGAGGTGGTGCACCAGCTGCAGGA
GATCGCGGCCGCCCGCAACGTGAACCCCAAGTCTCCCATCACAGAGCTCCTGGAGCAGAATGGAGGCTAC
GGGAGCGCCACACTGTCCCGAGGGCCATGACAGTAAAGGTGGATACGGATCCGAA
